Addgene plasmid #235508: pChd4 GGSG_mAID-3xF_BactBsd
Purpose: Targeting vector for Chd4-miniAID fusion, Roxed Bact-Bsd
Depositing lab: Brian Hendrich. Depositing organization: University of Cambridge.
Backbone
  Vector backbone: pBluescript II KS-
  Backbone size w/o insert (bp): 3000
  Vector type: Mouse Targeting
  Selectable markers: Blasticidin
Growth in bacteria
  Bacterial resistance: Ampicillin, 100 μg/mL
  Growth temperature: 37°C
  Growth strain: DH5alpha
  Copy number: High Copy
Gene/Insert
  Gene/Insert name: Chd4
  Species: M. musculus (mouse)
  Mutation: None
  Entrez Gene: Chd4 (a.k.a. 9530019N15Rik, D6Ertd380e, Mi-2beta, mKIAA4075)
  Promoter: beta actin
  Tag / fusion protein: mAID, 3xFLAG (C terminal on insert)
  Cloning method: Gibson Cloning
Terms and licenses: Academic/Nonprofit Terms; Industry Terms: Not Available to Industry
How to cite: pChd4 GGSG_mAID-3xF_BactBsd was a gift from Brian Hendrich (Addgene plasmid # 235508 ; http://n2t.net/addgene:235508 ; RRID:Addgene_235508)
