[The description below was written by a language model from this plasmid's Addgene catalogue record and pLannotate feature annotations shown in this document.]
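Description:
pChd4 GGSG_mAID-3xF_BactBsd is a mouse gene-targeting vector built in the pBluescript II KS- backbone and designed to knock a degron and epitope tag onto the C terminus of endogenous mouse Chd4 (Mi-2beta). It is maintained in E. coli as a high-copy plasmid through the ColE1/pUC origin with ampicillin resistance (bla). It also retains the usual pBluescript elements: the f1 origin, lac promoter/operator and lacZα remnants, and T3 and T7 promoters that flank the insert. The sequenced record is about 6.5 kb, of which roughly 3 kb is backbone.

The annotated core of the insert is a mini-AID coding sequence, the minimal auxin-inducible degron from Arabidopsis IAA17, followed directly by a 3xFLAG tag. The plasmid name indicates that a short GGSG linker joins this module to Chd4. Downstream sits a blasticidin S deaminase (BSD) gene with an SV40 polyadenylation signal. According to the catalogue entry it is driven by a beta-actin promoter and is "Roxed", that is, flanked by rox sites so that Dre recombinase can remove the selection cassette after targeting. Neither the rox sites nor the actin promoter are individually annotated in the feature table; a short hit labelled as rice actin promoter upstream of the tag is probably a spurious match. The unannotated stretches on either side of the tag and selection cassette presumably correspond to Chd4 genomic homology arms, although the record does not define their extents.

After homologous recombination in mouse cells and blasticidin selection, the modified allele should produce Chd4-mAID-3xFLAG. This fusion can be detected or purified through FLAG and rapidly depleted by auxin in cells that express TIR1.
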