Features (pLannotate 1.2.2; 20 found; start..end, strand, type, name):
     24..128     +  promoter       AmpR promoter: bla
    129..989     +  CDS            AmpR: β-lactamase; bla; confers resistance to ampicillin, carbenicillin, and related antibiotics
   1160..1748    +  rep_origin     ori: high-copy-number ColE1/pMB1/pBR322/pUC origin of replication
   1931..2023    +  CDS            lacI (fragment): lac repressor; lacI; The lac repressor binds to the lac operator to inhibit transcription in E. coli. This inhibition can be relieved by adding lactose or isopropyl-β-D-thiogalactopyranoside (IPTG).
   2036..2057    +  protein_bind   CAP binding site: CAP binding activates transcription in the presence of cAMP. E. coli catabolite activator protein
   2072..2102    +  promoter       lac promoter: promoter for the E. coli lac operon
   2110..2126    +  protein_bind   lac operator: The lac repressor binds to the lac operator to inhibit transcription in E. coli. This inhibition can be relieved by adding lactose or isopropyl-β-D-thiogalactopyranoside (IPTG). lac repressor encoded by lacI
   2171..2189    +  promoter       T3 promoter: promoter for bacteriophage T3 RNA polymerase
   2201..2242    -  misc_feature   MCS (fragment): pBluescript multiple cloning site
   2281..2305    +  protein_bind   attB1: mutant version of attB; recombination site for the Gateway® BP reaction BP Clonase™
   2835..2866    +  promoter       Act1 promoter (fragment): rice actin promoter
   3415..3609    +  CDS            mini-AID: minimal degron from the auxin-responsive IAA17 protein of Arabidopsis thaliana (Kubota et al., 2013) acts as an auxin-inducible degron (AID) in the presence of TIR1
   3610..3675    +  CDS            3xFLAG: three tandem FLAG® epitope tags, followed by an enterokinase cleavage site
   4260..4658    +  CDS            BSD: blasticidin S deaminase; Aspergillus terreus BSD; confers resistance to blasticidin
   4673..4758    +  CDS            large T antigen (fragment): large T antigen from SV40 (simian virus 40)
   4781..4915    +  polyA_signal   SV40 poly(A) signal: SV40 polyadenylation signal
   5790..5824    -  misc_feature   MCS (fragment): pBluescript multiple cloning site
   5833..5851    -  promoter       T7 promoter: promoter for bacteriophage T7 RNA polymerase
   5854..6011    +  CDS            lacZα (fragment): LacZα fragment of β-galactosidase; lacZ fragment
   6042..6470    -  rep_origin     f1 ori (sequence partly withheld): f1 bacteriophage origin of replication; arrow indicates direction of (+) strand synthesis
>Addgene plasmid #235508 | pChd4 GGSG_mAID-3xF_BactBsd | addgene full sequence | sequence record 474012 | Addgene NGS Result
GTGGCACTTTTCGGGGAAATGTGCGCGGAACCCCTATTTGTTTATTTTTCTAAATACATTCAAATATGTA
TCCGCTCATGAGACAATAACCCTGATAAATGCTTCAATAATATTGAAAAAGGAAGAGTATGAGTATTCAA
CATTTCCGTGTCGCCCTTATTCCCTTTTTTGCGGCATTTTGCCTTCCTGTTTTTGCTCACCCAGAAACGC
TGGTGAAAGTAAAAGATGCTGAAGATCAGTTGGGTGCACGAGTGGGTTACATCGAACTGGATCTCAACAG
CGGTAAGATCCTTGAGAGTTTTCGCCCCGAAGAACGTTTTCCAATGATGAGCACTTTTAAAGTTCTGCTA
TGTGGCGCGGTATTATCCCGTATTGACGCCGGGCAAGAGCAACTCGGTCGCCGCATACACTATTCTCAGA
ATGACTTGGTTGAGTACTCACCAGTCACAGAAAAGCATCTTACGGATGGCATGACAGTAAGAGAATTATG
CAGTGCTGCCATAACCATGAGTGATAACACTGCGGCCAACTTACTTCTGACAACGATCGGAGGACCGAAG
GAGCTAACCGCTTTTTTGCACAACATGGGGGATCATGTAACTCGCCTTGATCGTTGGGAACCGGAGCTGA
ATGAAGCCATACCAAACGACGAGCGTGACACCACGATGCCTGTAGCAATGGCAACAACGTTGCGCAAACT
ATTAACTGGCGAACTACTTACTCTAGCTTCCCGGCAACAATTAATAGACTGGATGGAGGCGGATAAAGTT
GCAGGACCACTTCTGCGCTCGGCCCTTCCGGCTGGCTGGTTTATTGCTGATAAATCTGGAGCCGGTGAGC
GTGGGTCTCGCGGTATCATTGCAGCACTGGGGCCAGATGGTAAGCCCTCCCGTATCGTAGTTATCTACAC
GACGGGGAGTCAGGCAACTATGGATGAACGAAATAGACAGATCGCTGAGATAGGTGCCTCACTGATTAAG
CATTGGTAACTGTCAGACCAAGTTTACTCATATATACTTTAGATTGATTTAAAACTTCATTTTTAATTTA
AAAGGATCTAGGTGAAGATCCTTTTTGATAATCTCATGACCAAAATCCCTTAACGTGAGTTTTCGTTCCA
CTGAGCGTCAGACCCCGTAGAAAAGATCAAAGGATCTTCTTGAGATCCTTTTTTTCTGCGCGTAATCTGC
TGCTTGCAAACAAAAAAACCACCGCTACCAGCGGTGGTTTGTTTGCCGGATCAAGAGCTACCAACTCTTT
TTCCGAAGGTAACTGGCTTCAGCAGAGCGCAGATACCAAATACTGTTCTTCTAGTGTAGCCGTAGTTAGG
CCACCACTTCAAGAACTCTGTAGCACCGCCTACATACCTCGCTCTGCTAATCCTGTTACCAGTGGCTGCT
GCCAGTGGCGATAAGTCGTGTCTTACCGGGTTGGACTCAAGACGATAGTTACCGGATAAGGCGCAGCGGT
CGGGCTGAACGGGGGGTTCGTGCACACAGCCCAGCTTGGAGCGAACGACCTACACCGAACTGAGATACCT
ACAGCGTGAGCTATGAGAAAGCGCCACGCTTCCCGAAGGGAGAAAGGCGGACAGGTATCCGGTAAGCGGC
AGGGTCGGAACAGGAGAGCGCACGAGGGAGCTTCCAGGGGGAAACGCCTGGTATCTTTATAGTCCTGTCG
GGTTTCGCCACCTCTGACTTGAGCGTCGATTTTTGTGATGCTCGTCAGGGGGGCGGAGCCTATGGAAAAA
CGCCAGCAACGCGGCCTTTTTACGGTTCCTGGCCTTTTGCTGGCCTTTTGCTCACATGTTCTTTCCTGCG
TTATCCCCTGATTCTGTGGATAACCGTATTACCGCCTTTGAGTGAGCTGATACCGCTCGCCGCAGCCGAA
CGACCGAGCGCAGCGAGTCAGTGAGCGAGGAAGCGGAAGAGCGCCCAATACGCAAACCGCCTCTCCCCGC
GCGTTGGCCGATTCATTAATGCAGCTGGCACGACAGGTTTCCCGACTGGAAAGCGGGCAGTGAGCGCAAC
GCAATTAATGTGAGTTAGCTCACTCATTAGGCACCCCAGGCTTTACACTTTATGCTTCCGGCTCGTATGT
TGTGTGGAATTGTGAGCGGATAACAATTTCACACAGGAAACAGCTATGACCATGATTACGCCAAGCTCGA
AATTAACCCTCACTAAAGGGAACAAAAGCTGGTACCGGGCCCCCCCTCGAGGTCGACGGTATCGATAAGC
TTCGATCGGTACCAAGGCGCATAACGATACCACGATATCAACAAGTTTGTACAAAAAAGCAGGCTGGCGC
CGGAACCAATTCAGTCGACGTTTGAATAAGCCGGCCAATGCAGTCCTACACAAAGGTCGCCAGTGGCTCC
CCTGCCTCCTGCTCCTTCCACCTCCCCCTCCACTCTCCCCTCCCCAACATCCATAAACAGCTTATTTCCA
AACTGTCTGCCGAGCCTGTGTGGAACCTTAGGATGTGAGCTGAGGGGATTTTCTTTGCAGGCAATCGAGG
ACAGCGATTTTCTTTGAACTCTTAAGTCTATTGAGATTTTGAGCATAGCTTTATGGGGGGGGGGTGAAAT
GAAAAGGTGGGTGTCATAAAGGTAGCCGGGGACATTGGGGATATAAAAAGGTGTGGATGCAGAGAGGAGA
TGGTAGGAACTGAGCCTCTCAAGTGGAGGAGCCCAAGGCTGAGAATAAAAACTCTGTGGGCATTTGCTGT
GCTCCCAACTTGGGAGCACTTGGAGGCGGGAGCACGATGAGATGTGCTCATGCTTGGCTGCATAGGAAGT
TTGAAGCCAACCTTTTATATAAAAAAAAAAAAAAAAAAAAAAAAAAAGAAAGAAAGAAAAAGAAAATGGA
GACAATAGTGAGAAGGAATAATGAACTAAAGTTTGGTGGCTCTTAAAAACAAGAATCCGCCAGCTGTGGA
TGGCCGATGCCTAGAGTCACAGGGACTCAAGAGACACAGCAGGACCTGAGCTCAAGTCTCAGGCCATCCT
GGACAACATGTGAGACCAGAGCCACTTGCAACTAGAATGGGAGGAATAGCTGGGTGGGCAGGCCAGGTAA
AGCGAGTGTCAAGAGCGTATCCTGTGTATGCCAGCGTGACAACCAGCCCTGTGGGCCACAGCTGTGCCCT
TGACTACCACAGCTCACGGCCTCTTTCTTTCTTTTTCCCTCTGCAGTCCTGAAACAGCTGGAGGAACTGT
TGAGTGACATGAAAGCTGATGTGACGCGGCTCCCAGCCACCATTGCCCGCATCCCCCCAGTCGCTGTGAG
GTTACAGATGTCAGAGCGGAACATTCTCAGCCGCCTGGCAAACAGGGCGCCAGAACCTCCCCCACAGCAG
GTAGCCCAGCAGCAGAAACCCGGCTCTGGTGGCGGCGGAAGCGCCTTTGATTCCAAGGAGAAGAGTGCTT
GTCCTAAAGATCCAGCCAAACCTCCGGCCAAGGCACAAGTTGTGGGATGGCCACCGGTGAGATCATACCG
GAAGAACGTGATGGTTTCCTGCCAAAAATCAAGCGGTGGCCCGGAGGCGGCGGCGTTCGTGAAGGTATCA
ATGGACGGAGCACCGTACTTGAGGAAAATCGATTTGAGGGACTACAAAGACCATGACGGTGATTATAAAG
ATCATGACATCGACTACAAGGATGACGATGACAAGTAGAAACGATCGTAACTTTAAATAATGCCAATTAT
TTAAAGTTACATATGGCCTTCTGCAGGAGCGTACAGAACCCAGGGCCCTGGCACCCGTGCAGACCCTGGC
CCACCCCACCTGGGCGCTCAGTGCCCAAGAGATGTCCACACCTAGGATGTCCCGCGGTGGGTGGGGGGCC
CGAGAGACGGGCAGGCCGGGGGCAGGCCTGGCCATGCGGGGCCTAACCGGGCACTGCCCAGCGTGGGGCG
CGGGGGCCACGGCGCGCGCCCCCAGCCCCCGGGCCCAGCACCCCAAGGCGGCCAACGCCAAAACTCTCCC
TCCTCCTCTTCCTCAATCTCGCTCTCGCTCTTTTTTTTTTTCGCAAAAGGAGGGGAGAGGGGGTAAAAAA
ATGCTGCACTGTGCGGCGAAGCCGGTGAGTGAGCGGCGCGGGGCCAATCAGCGTGCGCCGTTCCGAAAGT
TGCCTTTTATGGCTCGAGCGGCCGCGGCGGCGCCCTATAAAACCCAGCGGCGCGACGCGCCACCACCGCC
GAGACCGCGTCCGCCCCGCGAGCACAGAGCCTCGCCTTTGCCGATCCATCGATGGATCCATGGCCAAGCC
TTTGTCTCAAGAAGAATCCACCCTCATTGAAAGAGCAACGGCTACAATCAACAGCATCCCCATCTCTGAA
GACTACAGCGTCGCCAGCGCAGCTCTCTCTAGCGACGGCCGCATCTTCACTGGTGTCAATGTATATCATT
TTACTGGGGGACCTTGCGCAGAACTCGTGGTGCTGGGCACTGCTGCTGCTGCGGCAGCTGGCAACCTGAC
TTGTATCGTCGCGATCGGAAATGAGAACAGGGGCATCTTGAGCCCCTGCGGACGGTGCCGACAGGTTCTT
CTCGATCTGCATCCTGGGATCAAAGCCATAGTGAAGGACAGTGATGGACAGCCGACGGCAGTTGGGATTC
GTGAATTGCTGCCCTCTGGTTATGTGTGGGAGGGCTAAGCTCTAGATAAGTAATGATCATAATCAGCCAT
ATCACATCTGTAGAGGTTTTACTTGCTTTAAAAAACCTCCCACACCTCCCCCTGAACCTGAAACATAAAA
TGAATGCAATTGTTGTTGTTAACTTGTTTATTGCAGCTTATAATGGTTACAAATAAAGCAATAGCATCAC
AAATTTCACAAATAAAGCATTTTTTTCACTGCATTCTAGTTGTGGTTTGTCCAAACTCATCAATGTATCT
TATCATGTCTGGATCCATTTACTGATCACTTAACTTTAAATAATGCCAATTATTTAAAGTTAGGCGCGAG
AGTGATATCCACCTCCACCACTCAGCAGTGACCTTCCTCACTTTCTCTTGTCCCGGCTGCCCCTGGGGGC
CAGAGAGACCCTTGCCTTCCTTCTGCCCATCTTCTGAGTTGTAAAGGAACAGCCCTGCGCAGTGGGGCAG
GGAGGGAGGGAGAAGCAATGGTGCCCTTCCTGCTGGAGAGACAAGCAGCAGTAGCGCAGCGCCCGCCCGC
CATGTGCAGGAGCTGGCGGGCTGGCTGCCTTCTGGACCCTGGCTTCTCCCCACCGTGCGCCTGTTACAAA
CTGTTGTGGATTCTGCCAGGCTCGAAGAAAATGATCTGAATTTCTTCCTCTTTTTGGTTTTATTTTGTTG
GTTTACTTTGTGTTTTCTCCTTTTTGGGGGGTATTCAGAGTGGGCCGGGCCCCTGGGCGAGACACAGCTA
CCTCTGTTGGCATCTTTTTAATACCAGGAACCCAGCGGCTCCAGCCACTGAGCAGCTAAATAAAGTTGGA
AAAAAAAAAAAAAGAAAAAGAACCAAAAGCATAAAAAACCACAGCAAATTTCTTGATGAGAACTGAAAAT
AAAAGTTTCCTTGTATTTTAGTGATCTGGTTCTGTGTGGGTGAGTGTGGGTTCCAGGTACCCCAGGAACT
GGCTTATCCTGGAAGACTGCCTGTGCTCCTGACAGGGTGACATTCTGGCGAACAAGAGGCTTCTGGACCA
TTGTTTATAGGCTCTGATCTTTAGCAAACTGTTCGCAGAGCACTCCTGCAGGAAGTAGCCACTTGCCTGG
TACAGTTGTGAAGACATTGGGCAAGTGTTCCGATATCTAGACCCAGCTTCTAGTTCTAGAGCGGCCGCCA
CCGCGGTGGAGCTCCAATTCGCCCTATAGTGAGTCGTATTACAATTCACTGGCCGTCGTTTTACAACGTC
GTGACTGGGAAAACCCTGGCGTTACCCAACTTAATCGCCTTGCAGCACATCCCCCTTTCGCCAGCTGGCG
TAATAGCGAAGAGGCCCGCACCGATCGCCCTTCCCAACAGTTGCGCAGCCTGAATGGCGAATGGAAATTG
TAAGCGTTAATATTTTGTTAAAATTCGCGTTAAATTTTTGTTAAATCAGCTCATTTTTTAACCAATAGGC
CGAAATCGGCAAAATCCCTTATAAATCAAAAGAATAGACCGAGATAGGGT
[37 nt withheld, positions 6141-6177]
AAAGAACGTGGACTCCAACGTCAAAGG
[49 nt withheld, positions 6205-6253]
T
[91 nt withheld, positions 6255-6345]
G
[124 nt withheld, positions 6347-6470]
CAG
